>Addgene plasmid #20218 | Vh-HA-2xDHFR | addgene partial sequence | sequence record 26072 | BGH-rev 5'-TAGAAGGCACAGTCGAGG-3'
NNNNNNACNNNNNCNCTAGACTCGAGCGGCCGCCACTGTGCTGGATATCTGCAGAATTCCACCACACTGG
ACTAGTGGATCCGAGCTCGGTACCTCTAGTCCGCCGCTCCAGAATCTCAAAGCAATAGCTGTGAGAGTTC
TGCGCATCAGCATCGTGGAATTCGCTGAATACCGATTCCCAGTCATCCGGCTCGTAATCCGGGAAATGGG
TGTCGCCTTCCACTTCTGCGTCGATATGCGTCAGATACAGTTTTTGCGCTTTTGGCAAGAACTGTTCATA
AACGCGACCGCCGCCAATCACCATGATTTCTGGTACGTCACCACACGCCGCGATGGCTTCATCCACCGAC
TTCACCCACGTTACGCGATCGTCCGTACCCGGTTGACTGCTGAGGATAATATTTTTGCGTCCTGGCAACG
GACGACCGATTGATTCCCAGGTATGGCGGCCCATAATCACGGGTTTATTTAAGGTGTTGCGTTTAAACCA
GGCGAGATCGGCAGGCAGGTTCCACGGCATGGCGTTTTCCATGCCGATAACGCGATCTACCGCTAACGCC
GCAATCAGACTGATTCTAGTCCGCCGCTCCAGAATCTCAAAGCAATAGCTGTGAGAGTTCTGCGCATCAG
CATCGTGGAATTCGCTGAATACCGATTCCCAGTCATCCGGCTCGTAATCCGGGAAATGGGTGTCGCCTTC
CACTTCTGCGTCGATATGCGTCAGATACAGTTTTTGCGCTTTTGGCAAGAACTGTTCATAAACNNNNCGC
GCGCCCAATCANCCATGNTTNNCNGGTACNNCCNCCNNNCNNNNCCNCGNNN
