[The description below was written by a language model from this plasmid's Addgene catalogue record.]
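Description:
Vh-HA-2xDHFR is a mammalian expression plasmid built on the commercial pcDNA3.1(+) backbone (about 5.4 kb without insert). It is maintained in E. coli as a high-copy plasmid under ampicillin selection, and it carries a neomycin resistance marker so that transfected mammalian cells can be selected with G418. The record gives no feature table, but the listed sequencing primers (CMV forward and BGH reverse) fit the standard pcDNA3.1 layout. In that layout the insert sits between the CMV immediate-early promoter and the bovine growth hormone polyadenylation signal.

The insert, about 1.2 kb and cloned between NdeI and KpnI sites that both remain intact, encodes two tandem copies of E. coli dihydrofolate reductase (folA). According to the depositor comments, these repeats are preceded by a murine immunoglobulin VH chain signal peptide and then an HA epitope tag. The signal peptide should direct the fusion protein into the secretory pathway, and the HA tag allows detection with anti-HA antibodies.

The associated publication concerns conditional glycosylation in eukaryotic cells using a biocompatible chemical inducer of dimerization. DHFR is a well-known small-molecule-binding domain for ligands such as methotrexate and trimethoprim, so the tandem DHFR module most plausibly serves as one of the ligand-binding partners in that dimerization system. The record does not state which dimerizer is used, what the partner construct is, or what exact role this secretory-pathway DHFR protein plays in the experiments.
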