Addgene plasmid #20218: Vh-HA-2xDHFR
Depositing lab: Carolyn Bertozzi. Depositing organization: University of California, Berkeley. Publication: Conditional glycosylation in eukaryotic cells using a biocompatible chemical inducer of dimerization. Czlapinski JL, Schelle MW, Miller LW, Laughlin ST, Kohler JJ, Cornish VW, Bertozzi CR. J Am Chem Soc. 2008 Oct 8. 130(40):13186-7. 10.1021/ja8037728 PubMed 18788807.
Backbone
  Vector backbone: pcDNA3.1(+)
  Backbone manufacturer: Invitrogen
  Backbone size w/o insert (bp): 5400
  Vector type: Mammalian Expression
  Selectable markers: Neomycin (select with G418)
Growth in bacteria
  Bacterial resistance: Ampicillin, 100 μg/mL
  Growth temperature: 37°C
  Growth strain: DH5alpha
  Copy number: High Copy
Gene/Insert
  Gene/Insert name: 2xDHFR (alt names: dihydrofolate reductase; fol A; ECK0049)
  Species: E. coli
  Insert size (bp): 1185
  Entrez Gene: folA (a.k.a. b0048, ECK0049, tmr, tmrA)
  Tag / fusion protein: Vh (N terminal on insert); HA (N terminal on insert)
  Cloning method: Restriction Enzyme; 5′ cloning site NdeI (not destroyed); 3′ cloning site KpnI (not destroyed)
  Sequencing primers: 5′ CMV-F; 3′ BGH reverse
Terms and licenses: Academic/Nonprofit Terms; Industry Terms: Not Available to Industry
Depositor comments: murine VH chain signal peptide followed by a HA tag and two repeats of DHFR
How to cite: Vh-HA-2xDHFR was a gift from Carolyn Bertozzi (Addgene plasmid # 20218 ; http://n2t.net/addgene:20218 ; RRID:Addgene_20218)
